Addgene plasmid #66867: pcDNA3.1-StrepHA-SUMO2
Purpose: Mammalian expression of SUMO2 with a strep and an HA tag
Depositing lab: Ying Liu. Depositing organization: University of Copenhagen. Publication: Regulation of SUMO2 target proteins by the proteasome in human cells exposed to replication stress. Bursomanno S, McGouran JF, Kessler BM, Hickson ID, Liu Y. J Proteome Res. 2015 Apr 3;14(4):1687-99. doi: 10.1021/pr500997p. Epub 2015 Mar 19. PubMed 25748227.
Backbone
  Vector backbone: pcDNA3.1(+)
  Backbone manufacturer: Invitrogen
  Backbone size w/o insert (bp): 5428
  Total vector size (bp): 5823
  Vector type: Mammalian Expression
  Selectable markers: Neomycin (select with G418)
Growth in bacteria
  Bacterial resistance: Ampicillin, 100 μg/mL
  Growth temperature: 37°C
  Growth strain: DH5alpha
  Copy number: High Copy
Gene/Insert
  Gene/Insert name: SUMO2 (alt name: small ubiquitin-like modifier 2)
  Species: H. sapiens (human)
  Insert size (bp): 450
  GenBank ID: AAH08450.1
  Entrez Gene: SUMO2 (a.k.a. HSMT3, SMT3B, SMT3H2, SUMO3, Smt3A)
  Promoter: CMV
  Tag / fusion protein: Strep (N terminal on insert); HA (N terminal on insert)
  Cloning method: Restriction Enzyme; 5′ cloning site KpnI (not destroyed); 3′ cloning site NotI (not destroyed)
  Sequencing primers: 5′ CMV For; 3′ BGH Rev
Terms and licenses: Academic/Nonprofit Terms; Industry Terms: Not Available to Industry
How to cite: pcDNA3.1-StrepHA-SUMO2 was a gift from Ying Liu (Addgene plasmid # 66867 ; http://n2t.net/addgene:66867 ; RRID:Addgene_66867)
