[The description below was written by a language model from this plasmid's Addgene catalogue record and pLannotate feature annotations shown in this document.]
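Description:
pcDNA3.1-StrepHA-SUMO2 is a mammalian expression plasmid built on the Invitrogen pcDNA3.1(+) backbone, about 5.8 kb in total, that drives production of human SUMO2 (small ubiquitin-like modifier 2) carrying N-terminal Strep and HA tags. It is maintained in E. coli through a high-copy ColE1/pUC-type origin and an ampicillin resistance gene (β-lactamase with its own promoter). An f1 origin is also present, which allows single-stranded DNA production. For selection in mammalian cells, an SV40 early promoter drives the neomycin phosphotransferase gene, terminated by an SV40 polyadenylation signal, so stable transfectants can be selected with G418.

The expression cassette consists of the CMV immediate-early enhancer and promoter, followed by a T7 promoter that permits in vitro transcription, the tagged SUMO2 open reading frame cloned between KpnI and NotI sites, and the bovine growth hormone polyadenylation signal. The feature table detects two partial Strep-Tag II matches upstream of the SUMO2 coding sequence, suggesting a tandem Strep arrangement. The HA epitope listed in the catalogue entry was not annotated, but there is room for it in the gap between the second Strep match and SUMO2. Several other short annotated fragments (truncated HIV-1 LTR, ble, lacI, bom) are small partial matches to backbone sequence rather than functional elements.

The dual tag allows affinity capture on Strep-Tactin resin and detection or immunoprecipitation through HA. This suits the construct to enriching SUMO2-conjugated proteins from transfected human cells, in line with the associated study of SUMO2 targets under replication stress.
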