Features (pLannotate 1.2.2; 22 found; start..end, strand, type, name):
     28..80      -  misc_feature   bom (fragment): basis of mobility region from pBR322
    235..614     +  enhancer       CMV enhancer: human cytomegalovirus immediate early enhancer
    615..818     +  promoter       CMV promoter: human cytomegalovirus (CMV) immediate early promoter
    814..847     +  LTR            5' LTR (truncated) (fragment): truncated 5' long terminal repeat (LTR) from HIV-1
    863..881     +  promoter       T7 promoter: promoter for bacteriophage T7 RNA polymerase
    932..951     +  CDS            Strep-Tag II (fragment): peptide that binds Strep-Tactin®, an engineered form of streptavidin
    992..1014    +  CDS            Strep-Tag II (fragment): peptide that binds Strep-Tactin®, an engineered form of streptavidin
   1085..1363    +  CDS            SUMO2: human small ubiquitin-related modifier 2
   1423..1647    +  polyA_signal   bGH poly(A) signal: bovine growth hormone polyadenylation signal
   1651..1672    +  promoter       SV40 promoter (fragment): SV40 enhancer and early promoter
   1693..2121    +  rep_origin     f1 ori (sequence partly withheld): f1 bacteriophage origin of replication; arrow indicates direction of (+) strand synthesis
   2135..2464    +  promoter       SV40 promoter: SV40 enhancer and early promoter
   2531..3322    +  CDS            neo: KKA2_KLEPN - Also known as kan, nptII. Experimental evidence at protein level: Swiss-Prot protein existence level 1. Resistance to kanamycin, neomycin, paromomycin, ribostamycin, butirosin and gentamicin B. From Klebsiella pneumoniae.
   3346..3504    +  CDS            ble (fragment): BLE_KLEPN - Experimental evidence at protein level: Swiss-Prot protein existence level 1. Binding protein with a strong affinity to the bleomycin family of antibiotics. Binds to CL990; an antimitotic-antibiotic compound. From Klebsiella pneumoniae.
   3499..3620    +  polyA_signal   SV40 poly(A) signal: SV40 polyadenylation signal
   3693..3709    -  protein_bind   lac operator: The lac repressor binds to the lac operator to inhibit transcription in E. coli. This inhibition can be relieved by adding lactose or isopropyl-β-D-thiogalactopyranoside (IPTG). lac repressor encoded by lacI
   3717..3747    -  promoter       lac promoter: promoter for the E. coli lac operon
   3762..3783    -  protein_bind   CAP binding site: CAP binding activates transcription in the presence of cAMP. E. coli catabolite activator protein
   3796..3888    -  CDS            lacI (fragment): lac repressor; lacI; The lac repressor binds to the lac operator to inhibit transcription in E. coli. This inhibition can be relieved by adding lactose or isopropyl-β-D-thiogalactopyranoside (IPTG).
   4071..4656    -  rep_origin     ori: high-copy-number ColE1/pMB1/pBR322/pUC origin of replication
   4827..5687    -  CDS            AmpR: β-lactamase; bla; confers resistance to ampicillin, carbenicillin, and related antibiotics
   5688..5792    -  promoter       AmpR promoter: bla
>Addgene plasmid #66867 | pcDNA3.1-StrepHA-SUMO2 | depositor full sequence | sequence record 116783 | pcDNA3.1-StrepHA-SUMO2 sequence 5823 bps
GACGGATCGGGAGATCTCCCGATCCCCTATGGTGCACTCTCAGTACAATCTGCTCTGATGCCGCATAGTT
AAGCCAGTATCTGCTCCCTGCTTGTGTGTTGGAGGTCGCTGAGTAGTGCGCGAGCAAAATTTAAGCTACA
ACAAGGCAAGGCTTGACCGACAATTGCATGAAGAATCTGCTTAGGGTTAGGCGTTTTGCGCTGCTTCGCG
ATGTACGGGCCAGATATACGCGTTGACATTGATTATTGACTAGTTATTAATAGTAATCAATTACGGGGTC
ATTAGTTCATAGCCCATATATGGAGTTCCGCGTTACATAACTTACGGTAAATGGCCCGCCTGGCTGACCG
CCCAACGACCCCCGCCCATTGACGTCAATAATGACGTATGTTCCCATAGTAACGCCAATAGGGACTTTCC
ATTGACGTCAATGGGTGGAGTATTTACGGTAAACTGCCCACTTGGCAGTACATCAAGTGTATCATATGCC
AAGTACGCCCCCTATTGACGTCAATGACGGTAAATGGCCCGCCTGGCATTATGCCCAGTACATGACCTTA
TGGGACTTTCCTACTTGGCAGTACATCTACGTATTAGTCATCGCTATTACCATGGTGATGCGGTTTTGGC
AGTACATCAATGGGCGTGGATAGCGGTTTGACTCACGGGGATTTCCAAGTCTCCACCCCATTGACGTCAA
TGGGAGTTTGTTTTGGCACCAAAATCAACGGGACTTTCCAAAATGTCGTAACAACTCCGCCCCATTGACG
CAAATGGGCGGTAGGCGTGTACGGTGGGAGGTCTATATAAGCAGAGCTCTCTGGCTAACTAGAGAACCCA
CTGCTTACTGGCTTATCGAAATTAATACGACTCACTATAGGGAGACCCAAGCTGGCTAGCGTTTAAACTT
AAGCTTGGTACCATGGCTAGCTGGAGCCACCCGCAGTTCGAGAAAGGTGGAGGTTCCGGAGGTGGATCGG
GAGGTGGATCGTGGAGCCACCCGCAGTTCGAAAAAGGCGCCGAGACCGCGGTCCCGAATTCTTACCCTTA
TGACGTCCCCGATTACGCCGCTGCAGCGGATATCATGGCCGACGAAAAGCCCAAGGAAGGAGTCAAGACT
GAGAACAACGATCATATTAATTTGAAGGTGGCGGGGCAGGATGGTTCTGTGGTGCAGTTTAAGATTAAGA
GGCATACACCACTTAGTAAACTAATGAAAGCCTATTGTGAACGACAGGGATTGTCAATGAGGCAGATCAG
ATTCCGATTTGACGGGCAACCAATCAATGAAACAGACACACCTGCACAGTTGGAAATGGAGGATGAAGAT
ACAATTGATGTGTTCCAACAGCAGACGGGAGGTGTCTACTGAGCGGCCGCTCGAGTCTAGAGGGCCCGTT
TAAACCCGCTGATCAGCCTCGACTGTGCCTTCTAGTTGCCAGCCATCTGTTGTTTGCCCCTCCCCCGTGC
CTTCCTTGACCCTGGAAGGTGCCACTCCCACTGTCCTTTCCTAATAAAATGAGGAAATTGCATCGCATTG
TCTGAGTAGGTGTCATTCTATTCTGGGGGGTGGGGTGGGGCAGGACAGCAAGGGGGAGGATTGGGAAGAC
AATAGCAGGCATGCTGGGGATGCGGTGGGCTCTATGGCTTCTGAGGCGGAAAGAACCAGCTGGGGCTCTA
GGGGGTATCCCC
[124 nt withheld, positions 1693-1816]
C
[91 nt withheld, positions 1818-1908]
A
[49 nt withheld, positions 1910-1958]
CCTTTGACGTTGGAGTCCACGTTCTTT
[37 nt withheld, positions 1986-2022]
ACCCTATCTCGGTCTATTCTTTTGATTTATAAGGGATTTTGCCGATTTCGGCCTATTGGTTAAAAAATGA
GCTGATTTAACAAAAATTTAACGCGAATTAATTCTGTGGAATGTGTGTCAGTTAGGGTGTGGAAAGTCCC
CAGGCTCCCCAGCAGGCAGAAGTATGCAAAGCATGCATCTCAATTAGTCAGCAACCAGGTGTGGAAAGTC
CCCAGGCTCCCCAGCAGGCAGAAGTATGCAAAGCATGCATCTCAATTAGTCAGCAACCATAGTCCCGCCC
CTAACTCCGCCCATCCCGCCCCTAACTCCGCCCAGTTCCGCCCATTCTCCGCCCCATGGCTGACTAATTT
TTTTTATTTATGCAGAGGCCGAGGCCGCCTCTGCCTCTGAGCTATTCCAGAAGTAGTGAGGAGGCTTTTT
TGGAGGCCTAGGCTTTTGCAAAAAGCTCCCGGGAGCTTGTATATCCATTTTCGGATCTGATCAAGAGACA
GGATGAGGATCGTTTCGCATGATTGAACAAGATGGATTGCACGCAGGTTCTCCGGCCGCTTGGGTGGAGA
GGCTATTCGGCTATGACTGGGCACAACAGACAATCGGCTGCTCTGATGCCGCCGTGTTCCGGCTGTCAGC
GCAGGGGCGCCCGGTTCTTTTTGTCAAGACCGACCTGTCCGGTGCCCTGAATGAACTGCAGGACGAGGCA
GCGCGGCTATCGTGGCTGGCCACGACGGGCGTTCCTTGCGCAGCTGTGCTCGACGTTGTCACTGAAGCGG
GAAGGGACTGGCTGCTATTGGGCGAAGTGCCGGGGCAGGATCTCCTGTCATCTCACCTTGCTCCTGCCGA
GAAAGTATCCATCATGGCTGATGCAATGCGGCGGCTGCATACGCTTGATCCGGCTACCTGCCCATTCGAC
CACCAAGCGAAACATCGCATCGAGCGAGCACGTACTCGGATGGAAGCCGGTCTTGTCGATCAGGATGATC
TGGACGAAGAGCATCAGGGGCTCGCGCCAGCCGAACTGTTCGCCAGGCTCAAGGCGCGCATGCCCGACGG
CGAGGATCTCGTCGTGACCCATGGCGATGCCTGCTTGCCGAATATCATGGTGGAAAATGGCCGCTTTTCT
GGATTCATCGACTGTGGCCGGCTGGGTGTGGCGGACCGCTATCAGGACATAGCGTTGGCTACCCGTGATA
TTGCTGAAGAGCTTGGCGGCGAATGGGCTGACCGCTTCCTCGTGCTTTACGGTATCGCCGCTCCCGATTC
GCAGCGCATCGCCTTCTATCGCCTTCTTGACGAGTTCTTCTGAGCGGGACTCTGGGGTTCGAAATGACCG
ACCAAGCGACGCCCAACCTGCCATCACGAGATTTCGATTCCACCGCCGCCTTCTATGAAAGGTTGGGCTT
CGGAATCGTTTTCCGGGACGCCGGCTGGATGATCCTCCAGCGCGGGGATCTCATGCTGGAGTTCTTCGCC
CACCCCAACTTGTTTATTGCAGCTTATAATGGTTACAAATAAAGCAATAGCATCACAAATTTCACAAATA
AAGCATTTTTTTCACTGCATTCTAGTTGTGGTTTGTCCAAACTCATCAATGTATCTTATCATGTCTGTAT
ACCGTCGACCTCTAGCTAGAGCTTGGCGTAATCATGGTCATAGCTGTTTCCTGTGTGAAATTGTTATCCG
CTCACAATTCCACACAACATACGAGCCGGAAGCATAAAGTGTAAAGCCTGGGGTGCCTAATGAGTGAGCT
AACTCACATTAATTGCGTTGCGCTCACTGCCCGCTTTCCAGTCGGGAAACCTGTCGTGCCAGCTGCATTA
ATGAATCGGCCAACGCGCGGGGAGAGGCGGTTTGCGTATTGGGCGCTCTTCCGCTTCCTCGCTCACTGAC
TCGCTGCGCTCGGTCGTTCGGCTGCGGCGAGCGGTATCAGCTCACTCAAAGGCGGTAATACGGTTATCCA
CAGAATCAGGGGATAACGCAGGAAAGAACATGTGAGCAAAAGGCCAGCAAAAGGCCAGGAACCGTAAAAA
GGCCGCGTTGCTGGCGTTTTTCCATAGGCTCCGCCCCCCTGACGAGCATCACAAAAATCGACGCTCAAGT
CAGAGGTGGCGAAACCCGACAGGACTATAAAGATACCAGGCGTTTCCCCCTGGAAGCTCCCTCGTGCGCT
CTCCTGTTCCGACCCTGCCGCTTACCGGATACCTGTCCGCCTTTCTCCCTTCGGGAAGCGTGGCGCTTTC
TCATAGCTCACGCTGTAGGTATCTCAGTTCGGTGTAGGTCGTTCGCTCCAAGCTGGGCTGTGTGCACGAA
CCCCCCGTTCAGCCCGACCGCTGCGCCTTATCCGGTAACTATCGTCTTGAGTCCAACCCGGTAAGACACG
ACTTATCGCCACTGGCAGCAGCCACTGGTAACAGGATTAGCAGAGCGAGGTATGTAGGCGGTGCTACAGA
GTTCTTGAAGTGGTGGCCTAACTACGGCTACACTAGAAGAACAGTATTTGGTATCTGCGCTCTGCTGAAG
CCAGTTACCTTCGGAAAAAGAGTTGGTAGCTCTTGATCCGGCAAACAAACCACCGCTGGTAGCGGTTTTT
TTGTTTGCAAGCAGCAGATTACGCGCAGAAAAAAAGGATCTCAAGAAGATCCTTTGATCTTTTCTACGGG
GTCTGACGCTCAGTGGAACGAAAACTCACGTTAAGGGATTTTGGTCATGAGATTATCAAAAAGGATCTTC
ACCTAGATCCTTTTAAATTAAAAATGAAGTTTTAAATCAATCTAAAGTATATATGAGTAAACTTGGTCTG
ACAGTTACCAATGCTTAATCAGTGAGGCACCTATCTCAGCGATCTGTCTATTTCGTTCATCCATAGTTGC
CTGACTCCCCGTCGTGTAGATAACTACGATACGGGAGGGCTTACCATCTGGCCCCAGTGCTGCAATGATA
CCGCGAGACCCACGCTCACCGGCTCCAGATTTATCAGCAATAAACCAGCCAGCCGGAAGGGCCGAGCGCA
GAAGTGGTCCTGCAACTTTATCCGCCTCCATCCAGTCTATTAATTGTTGCCGGGAAGCTAGAGTAAGTAG
TTCGCCAGTTAATAGTTTGCGCAACGTTGTTGCCATTGCTACAGGCATCGTGGTGTCACGCTCGTCGTTT
GGTATGGCTTCATTCAGCTCCGGTTCCCAACGATCAAGGCGAGTTACATGATCCCCCATGTTGTGCAAAA
AAGCGGTTAGCTCCTTCGGTCCTCCGATCGTTGTCAGAAGTAAGTTGGCCGCAGTGTTATCACTCATGGT
TATGGCAGCACTGCATAATTCTCTTACTGTCATGCCATCCGTAAGATGCTTTTCTGTGACTGGTGAGTAC
TCAACCAAGTCATTCTGAGAATAGTGTATGCGGCGACCGAGTTGCTCTTGCCCGGCGTCAATACGGGATA
ATACCGCGCCACATAGCAGAACTTTAAAAGTGCTCATCATTGGAAAACGTTCTTCGGGGCGAAAACTCTC
AAGGATCTTACCGCTGTTGAGATCCAGTTCGATGTAACCCACTCGTGCACCCAACTGATCTTCAGCATCT
TTTACTTTCACCAGCGTTTCTGGGTGAGCAAAAACAGGAAGGCAAAATGCCGCAAAAAAGGGAATAAGGG
CGACACGGAAATGTTGAATACTCATACTCTTCCTTTTTCAATATTATTGAAGCATTTATCAGGGTTATTG
TCTCATGAGCGGATACATATTTGAATGTATTTAGAAAAATAAACAAATAGGGGTTCCGCGCACATTTCCC
CGAAAAGTGCCACCTGACGTC
