>Addgene plasmid #66867 | pcDNA3.1-StrepHA-SUMO2 | addgene partial sequence | sequence record 116478 | CMV-F 5'-CGCAAATGGGCGGTAGGCGTG-3'
ACTGCTTACTGGCTTATCGAAATTAATACGACTCACTATAGGGAGACCCAAGCTGGCTAGCGTTTAAACT
TAAGCTTGGTACCATGGCTAGCTGGAGCCACCCGCAGTTCGAGAAAGGTGGAGGTTCCGGAGGTGGATCG
GGAGGTGGATCGTGGAGCCACCCGCAGTTCGAAAAAGGCGCCGAGACCGCGGTCCCGAATTCTTACCCTT
ATGACGTCCCCGATTACGCCGCTGCAGCGGATATCATGGCCGACGAAAAGCCCAAGGAAGGAGTCAAGAC
TGAGAACAACAATCATATTAATTTGAAGGTGGCGGGGCAGGATGGTTCTGTGGTGCAGTTTAAGATTAAG
AGGCATACACCACTTAGTAAACTAATGAAAGCCTATTGTGAACGACAGGGATTGTCAATGAGGCAGATCA
GATTCCGATTTGACGGGCAACCAATCAATGAAACAGACACACCTGCACAGTTGGAAATGGAGGATGAAGA
TACAATTGATGTGTTCCAACAGCAGACGGGAGGTGTCTACTGAGCGGCCGCTCGAGTCTAGAGGGCCCGT
TTAAACCCGCTGATCAGCCTCG
