>Addgene plasmid #66867 | pcDNA3.1-StrepHA-SUMO2 | addgene partial sequence | sequence record 116480 | BGH-rev 5'-TAGAAGGCACAGTCGAGG-3'
TAGACTCGAGCGGCCGCTCAGTAGACACCTCCCGTCTGCTGTTGGAACACATCAATTGTATCTTCATCCT
CCATTTCCAACTGTGCAGGTGTGTCTGTTTCATTGATTGGTTGCCCGTCAAATCGGAATCTGATCTGCCT
CATTGACAATCCCTGTCGTTCACAATAGGCTTTCATTAGTTTACTAAGTGGTGTATGCCTCTTAATCTTA
AACTGCACCACAGAACCATCCTGCCCCGCCACCTTCAAATTAATATGATTGTTGTTCTCAGTCTTGACTC
CTTCCTTGGGCTTTTCGTCGGCCATGATATCCGCTGCAGCGGCGTAATCGGGGACGTCATAAGGGTAAGA
ATTCGGGACCGCGGTCTCGGCGCCTTTTTCGAACTGCGGGTGGCTCCACGATCCACCTCCCGATCCACCT
CCGGAACCTCCACCTTTCTCGAACTGCGGGTGGCTCCAGCTAGCCATGGTACCAAGCTTAAGTTTAAACG
CTAGCCAGCTTGGGTCTCCCTATAGTGAGTCGTATTAATTTCGATAAGCCAGTAAGCAGTGGGTTCTCTA
GTTAGCCAGAGAGCTCTGCTTATATAGACCTCCCACCGTACACGCCTACCGCCCATTTGCGTCAATGGGG
CGGAGTTGTTACGACATTTTGGAAAGTCCCGTTGATTTTGGTGCCAAAACAAACTCCCATTGACGTCAAT
